>Addgene plasmid #56318 | mCitrine-SiT-N-15 | depositor partial sequence | sequence record 87220 | insert sequence
ATCCGCTAGCGCTACCGGACTCAGATCTCGAGCTCGCCACCATGATTCACACCAACCTGAAGAAAAAGTT
CAGCTGCTGCGTCCTGGTCTTTCTTCTGTTTGCAGTCATCTGTGTGTGGAAGGAAAAGAAGAAAGGGAGT
TACTATGATTCCTTTAAATTGCAAACCAAGGAATTCCTGCAGTCGACGGTACCGCGGGCCCGGGATCCAC
CGGTCGCCACCATGGTGAGCAAGGGCGAGGAGCTGTTCACCGGGGTGGTGCCCATCCTGGTCGAGCTGGA
CGGCGACGTAAACGGCCACAAGTTCAGCGTGTCCGGCGAGGGCGAGGGCGATGCCACCTACGGCAAGCTG
ACCCTGAAGTTCATCTGCACCACCGGCAAGCTGCCCGTGCCCTGGCCCACCCTCGTGACCACCTTCGGCT
ACGGCCTGATGTGCTTCGCCCGCTACCCCGACCACATGAAGCAGCACGACTTCTTCAAGTCCGCCATGCC
CGAAGGCTACGTCCAGGAGCGCACCATCTTCTTCAAGGACGACGGCAACTACAAGACCCGCGCCGAGGTG
AAGTTCGAGGGCGACACCCTGGTGAACCGCATCGAGCTGAAGGGCATCGACTTCAAGGAGGACGGCAACA
TCCTGGGGCACAAGCTGGAGTACAACTACAACAGCCACAACGTCTATATCATGGCCGACAAGCAGAAGAA
CGGCATCAAGGTGAACTTCAAGATCCGCCACAACATCGAGGACGGCAGCGTGCAGCTCGCCGACCACTAC
CAGCAGAACACCCCCATCGGCGACGGCCCCGTGCTGCTGCCCGACAACCACTACCTGAGCTACCAGTCCA
AGCTGAGCAAAGACCCCAACGAGAAGCGCGATCACATGGTCCTGCTGGAGTTCGTGACCGCCGCCGGGAT
CACTCTCGGCATGGACGAGCTGTACAAGTAAGCGGCCGCGACTCTAGATCATAATCAGCCATACCACATT
T
