>Addgene plasmid #56318 | mCitrine-SiT-N-15 | addgene partial sequence | sequence record 147099 | CMV-F 5'-CGCAAATGGGCGGTAGGCGTG-3'
CAGAGCTGGTTTAGTGAACCGTCAGATCCGCTAGCGCTACCGGACTCAGATCTCGAGCTCGCCACCATGA
TTCACACCAACCTGAAGAAAAAGTTCAGCTGCTGCGTCCTGGTCTTTCTTCTGTTTGCAGTCATCTGTGT
GTGGAAGGAAAAGAAGAAAGGGAGTTACTATGATTCCTTTAAATTGCAAACCAAGGAATTCCTGCAGTCG
ACGGTACCGCGGGCCCGGGATCCACCGGTCGCCACCATGGTGAGCAAGGGCGAGGAGCTGTTCACCGGGG
TGGTGCCCATCCTGGTCGAGCTGGACGGCGACGTAAACGGCCACAAGTTCAGCGTGTCCGGCGAGGGCGA
GGGCGATGCCACCTACGGCAAGCTGACCCTGAAGTTCATCTGCACCACCGGCAAGCTGCCCGTGCCCTGG
CCCACCCTCGTGACCACCTTCGGCTACGGCCTGATGTGCTTCGCCCGCTACCCCGACCACATGAAGCAGC
ACGACTTCTTCAAGTCCGCCATGCCCGAAGGCTACGTCCAGGAGCGCACCATCTTCTTCAAGGACGACGG
CAACTACAAGACCCGCGCCGAGGTGAAGTTCGAGGGCGACACCCTGGTGAACCGCATCGAGCTGAAGGGC
ATCGACTTCAAGGAGGACGGCAACATCCTGGGGCACAAGCTGGAGTACAACTACAACAGCCACAACGTCT
ATATCATGG
