[The description below was written by a language model from this plasmid's Addgene catalogue record.]
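Description:
mCitrine-SiT-N-15 is a mammalian expression plasmid built on the mCitrine-N1 backbone (about 4.75 kb without the insert), designed to label the Golgi apparatus, specifically the trans-Golgi network, with a yellow fluorescent protein. It is propagated as a high-copy plasmid in E. coli under kanamycin selection, and it carries a neomycin resistance marker that allows G418 selection of transfected mammalian cells. The record gives only catalogue fields and no feature table, so the origin of replication and other backbone elements are not itemised. The listed sequencing primers do indicate an SV40 polyadenylation signal downstream of the expression cassette.

The payload is a fragment of human sialyltransferase (SiT, gene ST6GAL1) limited to amino acids 1–45, expressed from the CMV promoter and fused in frame at its C terminus to mCitrine supplied by the backbone. This N-terminal portion of ST6GAL1, a type II membrane protein, is generally understood to contain the short cytoplasmic tail and transmembrane anchor that are sufficient for Golgi retention. The fusion therefore acts as a compact targeting signal that places the fluorescent protein at the Golgi without the enzyme's catalytic domain. The "N-15" in the name probably refers to the N1-type fusion orientation and a linker length, but the record does not state this.

mCitrine is a monomeric YFP variant, recorded here with excitation at 516 nm and emission at 529 nm. The construct is typically used as an organelle marker for live- or fixed-cell fluorescence imaging of Golgi/TGN morphology and dynamics, or as a colocalisation reference alongside spectrally distinct fluorescent fusions.
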