Addgene plasmid #56318: mCitrine-SiT-N-15
Purpose: Localization: Golgi TGN, Excitation: 516, Emission: 529
Depositing lab: Michael Davidson. Depositing organization: Florida State University, Tallahassee.
Backbone
  Vector backbone: mCitrine-N1
  Backbone size w/o insert (bp): 4750
  Vector type: Mammalian Expression
  Selectable markers: Neomycin (select with G418)
Growth in bacteria
  Bacterial resistance: Kanamycin, 50 μg/mL
  Growth temperature: 37°C
  Growth strain: DH5alpha
  Copy number: High Copy
Gene/Insert
  Gene/Insert name: SiT (alt name: NM_173216.2)
  Species: H. sapiens (human)
  Mutation: aa 1-45 of SiT
  Entrez Gene: ST6GAL1 (a.k.a. CDw75, SIAT1, ST6GalI, ST6N)
  Promoter: CMV
  Tag / fusion protein: mCitrine (C terminal on backbone)
  Cloning method: Unknown
  Sequencing primers: 5′ CMV-F; 3′ SV40pA-R
Terms and licenses: Academic/Nonprofit Terms; Industry Terms
Depositor comments: . Excitation = 516; Emission = 529
How to cite: mCitrine-SiT-N-15 was a gift from Michael Davidson (Addgene plasmid # 56318 ; http://n2t.net/addgene:56318 ; RRID:Addgene_56318)
